Addgene plasmid #183904: pX3
Purpose: donor plasmid for CRISPR Cas9 knockin near the Aedes aegypti m / M locus
Depositing lab: Eric Marois. Depositing organization: CNRS UPR 9022, INSERM U1257, Réponse immunitaire chez le moustique anophèle vecteur du paludisme. Publication: Combining two genetic sexing strains allows sorting of non-transgenic males for Aedes genetic control. Lutrat C, Burckbuchler M, Olmo RP, Beugnon R, Fontaine A, Akbari OS, Argiles-Herrero R, Baldet T, Bouyer J, Marois E. Commun Biol. 2023 Jun 16;6(1):646. doi: 10.1038/s42003-023-05030-7. PubMed 37328568.
Backbone
  Vector backbone: pENTR R4 ATCC LacZGCTT (Addgene #173668)
  Backbone size w/o insert (bp): 2500
  Total vector size (bp): 6628
  Vector type: Insect Expression
Growth in bacteria
  Bacterial resistance: Kanamycin, 50 μg/mL
  Growth temperature: 37°C
  Growth strain: DH5alpha
  Copy number: High Copy
Gene/Insert
  Gene/Insert name: GFP (alt name: PUb-GFP expression cassette flanked by Aedes aegypti genomic sequences)
  Promoter: Aedes aegypti Polyubiquitin
  Cloning method: Restriction Enzyme; 5′ cloning site BsaI (Golden Gate Cloning) (destroyed during cloning); 3′ cloning site BsaI (Golden Gate Cloning) (destroyed during cloning)
  Sequencing primers: 5′ M13F; 3′ M13R
Terms and licenses: Academic/Nonprofit Terms; Industry Terms: Not Available to Industry
Depositor comments: Donor plasmid designed to insert a PUb-GFP expression cassette near the m/M locus of Aedes aegypti using the CRISPR / Cas9 system. Please visit https://doi.org/10.1101/2022.03.11.483912 for bioRxiv preprint.
How to cite: pX3 was a gift from Eric Marois (Addgene plasmid # 183904 ; http://n2t.net/addgene:183904 ; RRID:Addgene_183904)
