[The description below was written by a language model from this plasmid's Addgene catalogue record and pLannotate feature annotations shown in this document.]
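Description:
pX3 is a homology-directed repair donor plasmid for CRISPR/Cas9 knock-in near the m/M sex-determining locus of the mosquito Aedes aegypti. It is built on a small pENTR R4-type Gateway entry backbone adapted for Golden Gate assembly. The insert was assembled through BsaI sites that were destroyed during cloning, replacing the backbone's lacZ screening cassette. The feature table is consistent with this backbone: it shows an attR4 recombination site, short lacZα, lacI and multiple-cloning-site remnants, rrnB T1 and T2 transcription terminators that insulate the insert region, and a T7 promoter. In E. coli the plasmid replicates from a high-copy ColE1/pUC-type origin and is selected with kanamycin through the aph(3')-Ia gene.

The payload is a GFP expression cassette, annotated as EGFP, driven by the Aedes aegypti Polyubiquitin (PUb) promoter, which gives broad, strong expression in the mosquito. According to the record the cassette is flanked by Aedes aegypti genomic sequences. These act as homology arms, so that a Cas9-induced break at the target site is repaired by copying the fluorescent marker into the chromosome. The automated annotation does not pick out the PUb promoter, the homology arms or any 3′ terminator; they presumably lie in the large unannotated stretches around EGFP. The record names no guide RNA or Cas9 component on this plasmid. The sequenced record is 6,337 nt, somewhat shorter than the 6,628 bp listed in the catalogue.

A fluorescent marker inserted close to the sex locus is inherited in linkage with sex. The associated work used this property to build genetic sexing strains for sorting males in Aedes genetic control programmes.
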