Features (pLannotate 1.2.2; 10 found; start..end, strand, type, name):
    121..213     +  CDS            lacI (fragment): lac repressor; lacI; The lac repressor binds to the lac operator to inhibit transcription in E. coli. This inhibition can be relieved by adding lactose or isopropyl-β-D-thiogalactopyranoside (IPTG).
    268..295     -  terminator     rrnB T2 terminator: transcription terminator T2 from the E. coli rrnB gene
    427..470     +  terminator     rrnB T1 terminator: Escherichia coli rrnB; transcription terminator T1 from the E. coli rrnB gene
    517..553     -  CDS            lacZα (fragment): LacZα fragment of β-galactosidase; lacZ fragment
    603..727     -  protein_bind   attR4: mutant version of attR; recombination site for the Gateway® LR reaction LR Clonase™
    747..770     -  misc_feature   MCS (fragment): pBluescript multiple cloning site
   1890..2609    -  CDS            EGFP: the original enhanced GFP (Yang et al., 1996) mammalian codon-optimized
   4579..4597    -  promoter       T7 promoter: promoter for bacteriophage T7 RNA polymerase
   4731..5540    +  CDS            KanR: aminoglycoside phosphotransferase; aph(3')-Ia; confers resistance to kanamycin in bacteria or G418 (Geneticin®) in eukaryotes
   5687..6275    +  rep_origin     ori: high-copy-number ColE1/pMB1/pBR322/pUC origin of replication
>Addgene plasmid #183904 | pX3 | addgene full sequence | sequence record 361368 | Addgene NGS Result
CTTTCCTGCGTTATCCCCTGATTCTGTGGATAACCGTATTACCGCCTTTGAGTGAGCTGATACCGCTCGC
CGCAGCCGAACGACCGAGCGCAGCGAGTCAGTGAGCGAGGAAGCGGAAGAGCGCCCAATACGCAAACCGC
CTCTCCCCGCGCGTTGGCCGATTCATTAATGCAGCTGGCACGACAGGTTTCCCGACTGGAAAGCGGGCAG
TGAGCGCAACGCAATTAATACGCGTACCGCTAGCCAGGAAGAGTTTGTAGAAACGCAAAAAGGCCATCCG
TCAGGATGGCCTTCTGCTTAGTTTGATGCCTGGCAGTTTATGGCGGGCGTCCTGCCCGCCACCCTCCGGG
CCGTTGCTTCACAACGTTCAAATCCGCTCCCGGCGGATTTGTCCTACTCAGGAGAGCGTTCACCGACAAA
CAACAGATAAAACGAAAGGCCCAGTCTTCCGACTGAGCCTTTCGTTTTATTTGATGCCTGGCAGTTCCCT
ACTCTCGCGTTAACGCTAGCATGGATGTTTTCCCAGTCACGACGTTGTAAAACGACGGCCAGTCTTAAGC
TCGGGCCCCTACAGGTCACTAATACCATCTAAGTAGTTGATTCATAGTGACTGGATATGTTGTGTTTTAC
AGTATTATGTAGTCTGTTTTTTATGCAAAATCTAATTTAATATATTGATATTTATATCATTTTACGTTTC
TCGTTCAACTTTTCTATACAAAGTTGGTACCGGGCCCCCCGCTAGCGTCGACGGTATCGATAAGCTTGAT
CGGATCCGGAGAGTACGTTCGCATTGCCGAAGTAAAAACTACCAAGAAAATTCAACACAGCGGTGGCGTT
TACTATTCAAACGATGTGGTAAAACGTAATTTAGCCACAGTCCTCTCGGGAAATCTCAACGAAGAAACCG
AATATGTATCCTTGAATGAATTGCCGTGCAATATGCGATGCGAGAGCAATGTTCTCTCGCAAAACGACAC
CCCTCCTGGCGGAAGCGGAAAACTGAATACTTCGGGTACGGGAGGAGAAGCACCCTCGGCAGGAGAAAAC
AACGAACATGCTATAAAAAGGGGTGCACGCGTGAAACTGGATGCGCACGGTAAGGTTATCTACAGTTCGG
ATAGTCTGAAGAGGAGAAAGGGTGCGCACACGACCTTTGCGCCGGGTCCATTTGTGAAAGACGTAAATAC
GGCACAGCCACTGACGACCAACACTCCTACTACAAACACTACAACTCGGTCAGCATCACCAGCAGCATCC
ACAGAAAATGGCAAATGTGCTGTTGTTGCATCTCCATTACTAAGTGGTGGTCTAGCTAACAGGAAACCAA
TAGCAGTTAAACCAGTGATATCGCAGTCCGCATTGAAAACGAAAGCAATCGTCAACACCAATAGTAATAT
AAGTAATCATAGCGACGGAGTGGCAGCCCATCGTATGGCCCCAATTGCCAGTATTCTTCCCAACAACAGT
ACGGTGCAAGAAGTGGAAAAAATAGCTGCAGCATCACACATCATGTCCTCCGGAGTTCTAAAAGGTGCAT
ACGTTAATGTACAGGAATCTAAACCACCGTCTTCAAAACCTCAATCGATTCACTATATGGAAGCGACAAA
CTTACAGCATCCCCAAACAGGTAAGCAAGCTAAATCGCAAAAGAATAACAAAATAGTTGGTGCTTCGCCA
AAGGCTAGGAACGTAATATTTCCCTCCGGGGTTCCTATACGAAACCCCAACAAAAACCATAATTGTTTAG
ACTTGTGAACAAAATTGGATCCGACTTTATTGATTACGTTGTTAAGAGAACAAATCTTTTACAACTGAAT
TCATTTGTTCTCGTTTCATTTTTTTTCGCAAAACATTGATCGAGAATTCGATTGATTTCCGATTCGAATT
TACTTGTACAGCTCGTCCATGCCGAGAGTGATCCCGGCGGCGGTCACGAACTCCAGCAGGACCATGTGAT
CGCGCTTCTCGTTGGGGTCTTTGCTCAGGGCGGACTGGGTGCTCAGGTAGTGGTTGTCGGGCAGCAGCAC
GGGGCCGTCGCCGATGGGGGTGTTCTGCTGGTAGTGGTCGGCGAGCTGCACGCTGCCGTCCTCGATGTTG
TGGCGGATCTTGAAGTTCACCTTGATGCCGTTCTTCTGCTTGTCGGCCATGATATAGACGTTGTGGCTGT
TGTAGTTGTACTCCAGCTTGTGCCCCAGGATGTTGCCGTCCTCCTTGAAGTCGATGCCCTTCAGCTCGAT
GCGGTTCACCAGGGTGTCGCCCTCGAACTTCACCTCGGCGCGGGTCTTGTAGTTGCCGTCGTCCTTGAAG
AAGATGGTGCGCTCCTGGACGTAGCCTTCGGGCATGGCGGACTTGAAGAAGTCGTGCTGCTTCATGTGGT
CGGGGTAGCGGCTGAAGCACTGCACGCCGTAGGTCAGGGTGGTCACGAGGGTGGGCCAGGGCACGGGCAG
CTTGCCGGTGGTGCAGATGAACTTCAGGGTCAGCTTGCCGTAGGTGGCATCGCCCTCGCCCTCGCCGGAC
ACGCTGAACTTGTGGCCGTTTACGTCGCCGTCCAGCTCGACCAGGATGGGCACCACCCCGGTGAACAGCT
CCTCGCCCTTGCTCACCATGGTTGAAATCTCTGTTTAGCAGAAAAAGAAACGAGGAAACGCTTCAGTAAT
TGGTTGTGAAATGCAAACTCTCATTTGATATTGATTCATTGCCTTTGGCTTCGAGCACGACACGACAGGT
TTTAAACTTGTTTTGCTTTGTCTGCGTTTGCAGTCGCAGGCCAAGTGAAAAATATACACTTGAAGGTGAT
GACGTCACAACAACGCCCTACTTTTTAGTGAAAAATTAACTTGTTTTCGACTTTGAACTACGTAGTTTGG
AAATTGCGTATCTTCAAGTTTTCACGATTTCCTCAAGGTTTTTCTCGATATGTGTTAATATTACCTTAAT
GGGTAATTATCACCACAATATTTAATTTTAGAAATATGGCGAATTCGCGCTTGCTCTAGAAATTTAATTC
AATTAGCAGCGATGATTCAACGAAATATGATTATCGCCGTGAATCACAATTGGGTTTTATCAATGATGAT
GAAACTGCGTTGCAAATTTTCACTAATCACTCAAAGCTCAATAGTCGCCATCTTGGAAAATAGTTTGCTC
ATTCAAAGACAAAGGAATCATTCACCAAACTAGTTTTCGCTCATAGCTATAATTTCATCATTTAATTTAC
CTACCTTCACTAGAAGATTCCCTTCACCGAAATGCACTTTCACAAATTTAATAGTAATTGTCCTTTGAAC
AAAGCTTTGTTCACTCTGAAATTTTCTCCTCTGGCTAATTGGATCACTCTTTTTCACTAGAGACTTCACT
TCACTTGCACTGGCACTGCTTACTTGGACCGCGTAATGTTCACTCCACTAGGAAACGTATTCGATTGAGC
TGGTTTTGCCTTTGCAGGGGCGTTTTATAGACACTGCCGTAGTGGTGGTTGTACTTCTAGAAAATTTCTG
CAATCCATTCATACATATACCTCTGTTCGGTTGGATGGCTCTAAATCGATCGACTATGGGTACCATCCCT
GTGTCTGAATGGACAGCAAAACGTGCTTGTGTCTGTTAGTCGTTCATTCTGTACCTTGAACGATGCAGTT
CAACTTCTGGCAAAGACGTCAATGTACCTACCATTCGTGTATATGGCATACAGAGAAAGATGTGCGAATG
CCTTTTTCGATAGAGAAAGGATTTCCTGATTTGATCGACAATTTCGGTAGCTATTCTTAGCTTCGAATGT
AATCTGATAACCAAATCCAGAGACAAAGCAGTAATTTGGGAATTTCACTTGAATCATTCTAATTGTATCA
TTTGCTGTATTAGTGCAGTCAGCAAAGTGACGTCAACCCTTCTAAATCGATATACTTCTGGGAAGCTTTC
TTTCTTGTCTGGCTCAGCTGGTGCCAAGGCAAATTATAATTGGATTCAATGCACAAGCTACATGTAAAGA
CGCATGATACTCATCACATTAGACGTAATAAGGACATTGACCCAGATAGCAATTCTACTATCAAGCGCAG
GAATAGCTATAGAAATGCGAACTCGTTCAAAATCGATACTGATGCTGCGAGTTTTACCGATTTCTTGGAA
GAACATGTAAATAAACAAGAGGAACGGCTACAGTCCTCCGCGGTGAAGAATGATAGCAATTCATATAACA
AGTATACCCATTTGCATGATCAAAATAGCGATAAGGACGATGGCTACGAAGAAATCAGCGATATTGACTT
GGACGAGGATAGCAAATCTATTGCTCGTTCGTTTGAAAGATTACTCAATCTATCAGATGAGGTGTTTGGG
CTTCAGAAGATGGATAGCACTAGACCCAGTATCCTGGAGAAGTGCAATTTCGATGAATTAGATACCAGTA
CAGTGGAGAATAATGACGACGAGTTGGAGATTGTATTACGTGACCTGATACCTTCCACACCTACCGGTTG
TAGAAGAAGTTTCTCTATTCCTCTTACACCCAGTAAGTTGACTATACCTTCAGATGGGGGTCAGCATCGT
GGCATAGCGCCGTGTGGACGGCTTATCCCCTATAGTGAGTCGTATTACATGGTCATAGCTGTTTCCTGGC
AGCTCTGGCCCGTGTCTCAAAATCTCTGATGTTACATTGCACAAGATAAAAATATATCATCATGAACAAT
AAAACTGTCTGCTTACATAAACAGTAATACAAGGGGTGTTATGAGCCATATTCAACGGGAAACGTCGAGG
CCGCGATTAAATTCCAACATGGATGCTGATTTATATGGGTATAAATGGGCTCGCGATAATGTCGGGCAAT
CAGGTGCGACAATCTATCGCTTGTATGGGAAGCCCGATGCGCCAGAGTTGTTTCTGAAACATGGCAAAGG
TAGCGTTGCCAATGATGTTACAGATGAGATGGTCAGACTAAACTGGCTGACGGAATTTATGCCTCTTCCG
ACCATCAAGCATTTTATCCGTACTCCTGATGATGCATGGTTACTCACCACTGCGATCCCCGGAAAAACAG
CATTCCAGGTATTAGAAGAATATCCTGATTCAGGTGAAAATATTGTTGATGCGCTGGCAGTGTTCCTGCG
CCGGTTGCATTCGATTCCTGTTTGTAATTGTCCTTTTAACAGCGATCGCGTATTTCGTCTCGCTCAGGCG
CAATCACGAATGAATAACGGTTTGGTTGATGCGAGTGATTTTGATGACGAGCGTAATGGCTGGCCTGTTG
AACAAGTCTGGAAAGAAATGCATAAACTTTTGCCATTCTCACCGGATTCAGTCGTCACTCATGGTGATTT
CTCACTTGATAACCTTATTTTTGACGAGGGGAAATTAATAGGTTGTATTGATGTTGGACGAGTCGGAATC
GCAGACCGATACCAGGATCTTGCCATCCTATGGAACTGCCTCGGTGAGTTTTCTCCTTCATTACAGAAAC
GGCTTTTTCAAAAATATGGTATTGATAATCCTGATATGAATAAATTGCAGTTTCATTTGATGCTCGATGA
GTTTTTCTAATCAGAATTGGTTAATTGGTTGTAACACTGGCAGAGCATTACGCTGACTTGACGGGACGGC
GCAAGCTCATGACCAAAATCCCTTAACGTGAGTTACGCGTCGTTCCACTGAGCGTCAGACCCCGTAGAAA
AGATCAAAGGATCTTCTTGAGATCCTTTTTTTCTGCGCGTAATCTGCTGCTTGCAAACAAAAAAACCACC
GCTACCAGCGGTGGTTTGTTTGCCGGATCAAGAGCTACCAACTCTTTTTCCGAAGGTAACTGGCTTCAGC
AGAGCGCAGATACCAAATACTGTTCTTCTAGTGTAGCCGTAGTTAGGCCACCACTTCAAGAACTCTGTAG
CACCGCCTACATACCTCGCTCTGCTAATCCTGTTACCAGTGGCTGCTGCCAGTGGCGATAAGTCGTGTCT
TACCGGGTTGGACTCAAGACGATAGTTACCGGATAAGGCGCAGCGGTCGGGCTGAACGGGGGGTTCGTGC
ACACAGCCCAGCTTGGAGCGAACGACCTACACCGAACTGAGATACCTACAGCGTGAGCTATGAGAAAGCG
CCACGCTTCCCGAAGGGAGAAAGGCGGACAGGTATCCGGTAAGCGGCAGGGTCGGAACAGGAGAGCGCAC
GAGGGAGCTTCCAGGGGGAAACGCCTGGTATCTTTATAGTCCTGTCGGGTTTCGCCACCTCTGACTTGAG
CGTCGATTTTTGTGATGCTCGTCAGGGGGGCGGAGCCTATGGAAAAACGCCAGCAACGCGGCCTTTTTAC
GGTTCCTGGCCTTTTGCTGGCCTTTTGCTCACATGTT
